Addgene plasmid #158929: JGI_018119
Purpose: Hydrocarbon Structures for Fuels and Chemicals
Depositing lab: Joint Genome Institute.
Backbone
  Vector backbone: pET28b
  Vector type: Synthetic Biology
Growth in bacteria
  Bacterial resistance: Kanamycin, 50 μg/mL
  Growth temperature: 37°C
  Growth strain: Top10
  Copy number: High Copy
Gene/Insert
  Gene/Insert name: WP_104244666_1 (alt name: Batch220B_p063)
  Species: Synthetic
  Cloning method: Gibson Cloning
Terms and licenses: Academic/Nonprofit Terms; Industry Terms: Not Available to Industry
Depositor comments: pET28b_NdeIXhoI vector with WP_104244666_1 insert, JGI ICE Registry: https://registry.jgi.doe.gov/entry/18119
How to cite: JGI_018119 was a gift from Joint Genome Institute (Addgene plasmid # 158929 ; http://n2t.net/addgene:158929 ; RRID:Addgene_158929)
