[The description below was written by a language model from this plasmid's Addgene catalogue record and pLannotate feature annotations shown in this document.]
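Description:
JGI_018119 is a bacterial expression plasmid built on the pET28b backbone, carrying a synthetic gene designated WP_104244666_1 (also labelled Batch220B_p063) that was inserted by Gibson assembly into the NdeI/XhoI-opened vector. It belongs to a synthetic biology collection whose stated purpose is the study of hydrocarbon structures for fuels and chemicals. The record does not say what protein the insert encodes or what organism the sequence was modelled on, and the automated annotation of the 6,315 nt sequence does not label the insert. It presumably occupies the unannotated stretch of roughly 1 kb between the thrombin site and the downstream His tag.

Expression follows the standard pET arrangement: a T7 promoter with an adjacent lac operator, the T7 gene 10 ribosome binding site, and a T7 terminator, with a plasmid-borne lacI gene under its own promoter. Transcription therefore depends on T7 RNA polymerase supplied by the host and is induced with IPTG. A short tag fragment spanning the sequence origin, most likely the vector's N-terminal His tag, precedes a thrombin cleavage site upstream of the insert, so the tag could be removed after purification. A His-tag fragment also lies downstream, though the record does not show whether it is in frame with the insert. The small SET1, TcR, AmpR promoter and YPB1 hits are probably backbone remnants or similarity matches.

The plasmid is selected with kanamycin through the aph(3')-Ia gene and replicates from a ColE1/pMB1-type origin accompanied by rop and bom. The catalogue lists it as high copy. An f1 origin is also present.
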