Features (pLannotate 1.2.2; 20 found; start..end, strand, type, name):
     20..37      +  CDS            thrombin site: thrombin recognition and cleavage site
   1073..1090    +  CDS            9xHis (fragment): 9xHis affinity tag
   1100..1149    +  CDS            SET1 (fragment): solubility-enhancement tag derived from T7 phage gene 10B
   1157..1204    +  terminator     T7 terminator: transcription terminator for bacteriophage T7 RNA polymerase
   1241..1669    +  rep_origin     f1 ori (sequence partly withheld): f1 bacteriophage origin of replication; arrow indicates direction of (+) strand synthesis
   1722..1779    +  promoter       AmpR promoter (fragment): bla
   1788..2603    -  CDS            KanR: aminoglycoside phosphotransferase; aph(3')-Ia; confers resistance to kanamycin in bacteria or G418 (Geneticin®) in eukaryotes
   2725..3313    +  rep_origin     ori: high-copy-number ColE1/pMB1/pBR322/pUC origin of replication
   3499..3638    -  misc_feature   bom: basis of mobility region from pBR322
   3740..3931    -  CDS            rop: Rop protein, which maintains plasmids at low copy number; rop
   3948..4328    +  CDS            YPB1_ECOLX: Protein predicted: Swiss-Prot protein existence level 4. From Escherichia coli.
   4400..4691    -  CDS            TcR (fragment): tetracycline efflux protein; tet; confers resistance to tetracycline
   4706..4727    -  protein_bind   CAP binding site: CAP binding activates transcription in the presence of cAMP. E. coli catabolite activator protein
   4740..5822    -  CDS            lacI: lac repressor; lacI; The lac repressor binds to the lac operator to inhibit transcription in E. coli. This inhibition can be relieved by adding lactose or isopropyl-β-D-thiogalactopyranoside (IPTG).
   5823..5900    -  promoter       lacI promoter: lacI
   5908..6187    -  CDS            TcR (fragment): tetracycline efflux protein; tet; confers resistance to tetracycline
   6209..6227    +  promoter       T7 promoter: promoter for bacteriophage T7 RNA polymerase
   6228..6252    +  protein_bind   lac operator: The lac repressor binds to the lac operator to inhibit transcription in E. coli. This inhibition can be relieved by adding lactose or isopropyl-β-D-thiogalactopyranoside (IPTG). lac repressor encoded by lacI
   6267..6289    +  RBS            RBS: efficient ribosome binding site from bacteriophage T7 gene 10 (Olins and Rangwala, 1989)
   6308..9       +  CDS            capTEV™ (fragment) (across the origin): composite tag for in vivo biotinylation, TEV protease cleavage, and 6xHis tagging
>Addgene plasmid #158929 | JGI_018119 | addgene full sequence | sequence record 316874 | Addgene NGS Result
TCATCATCACAGCAGCGGCCTGGTGCCGCGCGGCAGCCATATGACCAATTCAAATGCCACCTTCCGTCAC
CAAAATTCAGCACTGTTAGCAGTGAAGGCCAGACTGGCGCCCCTAGTCGTGACGTCTGAAGAAATTGACG
TACGTCTCGCCGACGCCCTGACCAGATTGCGCCTCCCGACAGGCCTGTTACAAAGAGTTGCCGGGGTGAT
TTCCCGCCGTAACTGGGACGATACCACTACGTTTGACGAAGCCGCTGCCGGGGCAGCTTCCGAAGCTCTT
AAGGAGGCTAACGTTGATCCCCAGGATGTCGGGTTATTAATCAACACCAGCGTGACCAGGAAACATTTGG
AGCCTTCAGTAGCAGTCGGCATTCATCATGCACTGGGCCTGCCGAGCTCTGCCATGAATTTTGATATCAC
CAATGCCTGCCTGGGTTTCGTGAACGGTATGACTCTGGCTTCCCAGATGATTGATTCCGGCCAGATAAAA
TACGCGGTTATTGTGGATGGGGAGGATAGCAATGAAATTCAGGCGAACACTATTGCACGGCTGTCACAGC
CGGGAATCTCCCGGAAAGACTTTGTGAACGAATTTGCCTCACTTACTCTGGGGAGCGGCGCTGCTGCAGC
AGTCCTGGGGCCTGCCGACGCACATCCGGAGGGACATCGGATAATGGGAGGGATAAGCCGGGCAGGAACC
GAACATCATTTGCTGTGCGTGGGAGATAAGGACGGAATGTTTACTCACACTAAGGAATTACTGGCAGGTG
GCATGGCGTTAGTTGTGGAAGCGTGGAAGGAGGCGAAGGGCAGTTGGGATTGGCAGAAAATGGATAGGTA
TATTTTGCATCAAGTTTCCGACGTACACACCGACTCTATCGTAAAAGCCGCTAAGCTGGACCGTAAACGT
ATACCACTCACCTACCCTTCTCTAGGGAATGTGGGGCCGGCTAGTCTACCCATGACCCTCGCCCTGGAGG
CAAGCAAGCTGGTGAAGGGAAACCGAGTGTTGTGCATGGGTGTCGGGAGCGGTATCAACACCGCCATGAC
AGAAATAGTTTGGTGACTCGAGCACCACCACCACCACCACTGAGATCCGGCTGCTAACAAAGCCCGAAAG
GAAGCTGAGTTGGCTGCTGCCACCGCTGAGCAATAACTAGCATAACCCCTTGGGGCCTCTAAACGGGTCT
TGAGGGGTTTTTTGCTGAAAGGAGGAACTATATCCGGATTGGCGAATGGG
[124 nt withheld, positions 1241-1364]
C
[91 nt withheld, positions 1366-1456]
A
[49 nt withheld, positions 1458-1506]
CCTTTGACGTTGGAGTCCACGTTCTTT
[37 nt withheld, positions 1534-1570]
ACCCTATCTCGGTCTATTCTTTTGATTTATAAGGGATTTTGCCGATTTCGGCCTATTGGTTAAAAAATGA
GCTGATTTAACAAAAATTTAACGCGAATTTTAACAAAATATTAACGCTTACAATTTAGGTGGCACTTTTC
GGGGAAATGTGCGCGGAACCCCTATTTGTTTATTTTTCTAAATACATTCAAATATGTATCCGCTCATGAA
TTAATTCTTAGAAAAACTCATCGAGCATCAAATGAAACTGCAATTTATTCATATCAGGATTATCAATACC
ATATTTTTGAAAAAGCCGTTTCTGTAATGAAGGAGAAAACTCACCGAGGCAGTTCCATAGGATGGCAAGA
TCCTGGTATCGGTCTGCGATTCCGACTCGTCCAACATCAATACAACCTATTAATTTCCCCTCGTCAAAAA
TAAGGTTATCAAGTGAGAAATCACCATGAGTGACGACTGAATCCGGTGAGAATGGCAAAAGTTTATGCAT
TTCTTTCCAGACTTGTTCAACAGGCCAGCCATTACGCTCGTCATCAAAATCACTCGCATCAACCAAACCG
TTATTCATTCGTGATTGCGCCTGAGCGAGACGAAATACGCGATCGCTGTTAAAAGGACAATTACAAACAG
GAATCGAATGCAACCGGCGCAGGAACACTGCCAGCGCATCAACAATATTTTCACCTGAATCAGGATATTC
TTCTAATACCTGGAATGCTGTTTTCCCGGGGATCGCAGTGGTGAGTAACCATGCATCATCAGGAGTACGG
ATAAAATGCTTGATGGTCGGAAGAGGCATAAATTCCGTCAGCCAGTTTAGTCTGACCATCTCATCTGTAA
CATCATTGGCAACGCTACCTTTGCCATGTTTCAGAAACAACTCTGGCGCATCGGGCTTCCCATACAATCG
ATAGATTGTCGCACCTGATTGCCCGACATTATCGCGAGCCCATTTATACCCATATAAATCAGCATCCATG
TTGGAATTTAATCGCGGCCTAGAGCAAGACGTTTCCCGTTGAATATGGCTCATAACACCCCTTGTATTAC
TGTTTATGTAAGCAGACAGTTTTATTGTTCATGACCAAAATCCCTTAACGTGAGTTTTCGTTCCACTGAG
CGTCAGACCCCGTAGAAAAGATCAAAGGATCTTCTTGAGATCCTTTTTTTCTGCGCGTAATCTGCTGCTT
GCAAACAAAAAAACCACCGCTACCAGCGGTGGTTTGTTTGCCGGATCAAGAGCTACCAACTCTTTTTCCG
AAGGTAACTGGCTTCAGCAGAGCGCAGATACCAAATACTGTCCTTCTAGTGTAGCCGTAGTTAGGCCACC
ACTTCAAGAACTCTGTAGCACCGCCTACATACCTCGCTCTGCTAATCCTGTTACCAGTGGCTGCTGCCAG
TGGCGATAAGTCGTGTCTTACCGGGTTGGACTCAAGACGATAGTTACCGGATAAGGCGCAGCGGTCGGGC
TGAACGGGGGGTTCGTGCACACAGCCCAGCTTGGAGCGAACGACCTACACCGAACTGAGATACCTACAGC
GTGAGCTATGAGAAAGCGCCACGCTTCCCGAAGGGAGAAAGGCGGACAGGTATCCGGTAAGCGGCAGGGT
CGGAACAGGAGAGCGCACGAGGGAGCTTCCAGGGGGAAACGCCTGGTATCTTTATAGTCCTGTCGGGTTT
CGCCACCTCTGACTTGAGCGTCGATTTTTGTGATGCTCGTCAGGGGGGCGGAGCCTATGGAAAAACGCCA
GCAACGCGGCCTTTTTACGGTTCCTGGCCTTTTGCTGGCCTTTTGCTCACATGTTCTTTCCTGCGTTATC
CCCTGATTCTGTGGATAACCGTATTACCGCCTTTGAGTGAGCTGATACCGCTCGCCGCAGCCGAACGACC
GAGCGCAGCGAGTCAGTGAGCGAGGAAGCGGAAGAGCGCCTGATGCGGTATTTTCTCCTTACGCATCTGT
GCGGTATTTCACACCGCAATGGTGCACTCTCAGTACAATCTGCTCTGATGCCGCATAGTTAAGCCAGTAT
ACACTCCGCTATCGCTACGTGACTGGGTCATGGCTGCGCCCCGACACCCGCCAACACCCGCTGACGCGCC
CTGACGGGCTTGTCTGCTCCCGGCATCCGCTTACAGACAAGCTGTGACCGTCTCCGGGAGCTGCATGTGT
CAGAGGTTTTCACCGTCATCACCGAAACGCGCGAGGCAGCTGCGGTAAAGCTCATCAGCGTGGTCGTGAA
GCGATTCACAGATGTCTGCCTGTTCATCCGCGTCCAGCTCGTTGAGTTTCTCCAGAAGCGTTAATGTCTG
GCTTCTGATAAAGCGGGCCATGTTAAGGGCGGTTTTTTCCTGTTTGGTCACTGATGCCTCCGTGTAAGGG
GGATTTCTGTTCATGGGGGTAATGATACCGATGAAACGAGAGAGGATGCTCACGATACGGGTTACTGATG
ATGAACATGCCCGGTTACTGGAACGTTGTGAGGGTAAACAACTGGCGGTATGGATGCGGCGGGACCAGAG
AAAAATCACTCAGGGTCAATGCCAGCGCTTCGTTAATACAGATGTAGGTGTTCCACAGGGTAGCCAGCAG
CATCCTGCGATGCAGATCCGGAACATAATGGTGCAGGGCGCTGACTTCCGCGTTTCCAGACTTTACGAAA
CACGGAAACCGAAGACCATTCATGTTGTTGCTCAGGTCGCAGACGTTTTGCAGCAGCAGTCGCTTCACGT
TCGCTCGCGTATCGGTGATTCATTCTGCTAACCAGTAAGGCAACCCCGCCAGCCTAGCCGGGTCCTCAAC
GACAGGAGCACGATCATGCGCACCCGTGGGGCCGCCATGCCGGCGATAATGGCCTGCTTCTCGCCGAAAC
GTTTGGTGGCGGGACCAGTGACGAAGGCTTGAGCGAGGGCGTGCAAGATTCCGAATACCGCAAGCGACAG
GCCGATCATCGTCGCGCTCCAGCGAAAGCGGTCCTCGCCGAAAATGACCCAGAGCGCTGCCGGCACCTGT
CCTACGAGTTGCATGATAAAGAAGACAGTCATAAGTGCGGCGACGATAGTCATGCCCCGCGCCCACCGGA
AGGAGCTGACTGGGTTGAAGGCTCTCAAGGGCATCGGTCGAGATCCCGGTGCCTAATGAGTGAGCTAACT
TACATTAATTGCGTTGCGCTCACTGCCCGCTTTCCAGTCGGGAAACCTGTCGTGCCAGCTGCATTAATGA
ATCGGCCAACGCGCGGGGAGAGGCGGTTTGCGTATTGGGCGCCAGGGTGGTTTTTCTTTTCACCAGTGAG
ACGGGCAACAGCTGATTGCCCTTCACCGCCTGGCCCTGAGAGAGTTGCAGCAAGCGGTCCACGCTGGTTT
GCCCCAGCAGGCGAAAATCCTGTTTGATGGTGGTTAACGGCGGGATATAACATGAGCTGTCTTCGGTATC
GTCGTATCCCACTACCGAGATATCCGCACCAACGCGCAGCCCGGACTCGGTAATGGCGCGCATTGCGCCC
AGCGCCATCTGATCGTTGGCAACCAGCATCGCAGTGGGAACGATGCCCTCATTCAGCATTTGCATGGTTT
GTTGAAAACCGGACATGGCACTCCAGTCGCCTTCCCGTTCCGCTATCGGCTGAATTTGATTGCGAGTGAG
ATATTTATGCCAGCCAGCCAGACGCAGACGCGCCGAGACAGAACTTAATGGGCCCGCTAACAGCGCGATT
TGCTGGTGACCCAATGCGACCAGATGCTCCACGCCCAGTCGCGTACCGTCTTCATGGGAGAAAATAATAC
TGTTGATGGGTGTCTGGTCAGAGACATCAAGAAATAACGCCGGAACATTAGTGCAGGCAGCTTCCACAGC
AATGGCATCCTGGTCATCCAGCGGATAGTTAATGATCAGCCCACTGACGCGTTGCGCGAGAAGATTGTGC
ACCGCCGCTTTACAGGCTTCGACGCCGCTTCGTTCTACCATCGACACCACCACGCTGGCACCCAGTTGAT
CGGCGCGAGATTTAATCGCCGCGACAATTTGCGACGGCGCGTGCAGGGCCAGACTGGAGGTGGCAACGCC
AATCAGCAACGACTGTTTGCCCGCCAGTTGTTGTGCCACGCGGTTGGGAATGTAATTCAGCTCCGCCATC
GCCGCTTCCACTTTTTCCCGCGTTTTCGCAGAAACGTGGCTGGCCTGGTTCACCACGCGGGAAACGGTCT
GATAAGAGACACCGGCATACTCTGCGACATCGTATAACGTTACTGGTTTCACATTCACCACCCTGAATTG
ACTCTCTTCCGGGCGCTATCATGCCATACCGCGAAAGGTTTTGCGCCATTCGATGGTGTCCGGGATCTCG
ACGCTCTCCCTTATGCGACTCCTGCATTAGGAAGCAGCCCAGTAGTAGGTTGAGGCCGTTGAGCACCGCC
GCCGCAAGGAATGGTGCATGCAAGGAGATGGCGCCCAACAGTCCCCCGGCCACGGGGCCTGCCACCATAC
CCACGCCGAAACAAGCGCTCATGAGCCCGAAGTGGCGAGCCCGATCTTCCCCATCGGTGATGTCGGCGAT
ATAGGCGCCAGCAACCGCACCTGTGGCGCCGGTGATGCCGGCCACGATGCGTCCGGCGTAGAGGATCGAG
ATCTCGATCCCGCGAAATTAATACGACTCACTATAGGGGAATTGTGAGCGGATAACAATTCCCCTCTAGA
AATAATTTTGTTTAACTTTAAGAAGGAGATATACCATGGGCAGCAGCCATCATCA
