>Addgene plasmid #158929 | JGI_018119 | depositor partial sequence | sequence record 306639 | gene insert with vector overlaps
CACAGCAGCGGCCTGGTGCCGCGCGGCAGCCATATGACCAATTCAAATGCCACCTTCCGTCACCAAAATT
CAGCACTGTTAGCAGTGAAGGCCAGACTGGCGCCCCTAGTCGTGACGTCTGAAGAAATTGACGTACGTCT
CGCCGACGCCCTGACCAGATTGCGCCTCCCGACAGGCCTGTTACAAAGAGTTGCCGGGGTGATTTCCCGC
CGTAACTGGGACGATACCACTACGTTTGACGAAGCCGCTGCCGGGGCAGCTTCCGAAGCTCTTAAGGAGG
CTAACGTTGATCCCCAGGATGTCGGGTTATTAATCAACACCAGCGTGACCAGGAAACATTTGGAGCCTTC
AGTAGCAGTCGGCATTCATCATGCACTGGGCCTGCCGAGCTCTGCCATGAATTTTGATATCACCAATGCC
TGCCTGGGTTTCGTGAACGGTATGACTCTGGCTTCCCAGATGATTGATTCCGGCCAGATAAAATACGCGG
TTATTGTGGATGGGGAGGATAGCAATGAAATTCAGGCGAACACTATTGCACGGCTGTCACAGCCGGGAAT
CTCCCGGAAAGACTTTGTGAACGAATTTGCCTCACTTACTCTGGGGAGCGGCGCTGCTGCAGCAGTCCTG
GGGCCTGCCGACGCACATCCGGAGGGACATCGGATAATGGGAGGGATAAGCCGGGCAGGAACCGAACATC
ATTTGCTGTGCGTGGGAGATAAGGACGGAATGTTTACTCACACTAAGGAATTACTGGCAGGTGGCATGGC
GTTAGTTGTGGAAGCGTGGAAGGAGGCGAAGGGCAGTTGGGATTGGCAGAAAATGGATAGGTATATTTTG
CATCAAGTTTCCGACGTACACACCGACTCTATCGTAAAAGCCGCTAAGCTGGACCGTAAACGTATACCAC
TCACCTACCCTTCTCTAGGGAATGTGGGGCCGGCTAGTCTACCCATGACCCTCGCCCTGGAGGCAAGCAA
GCTGGTGAAGGGAAACCGAGTGTTGTGCATGGGTGTCGGGAGCGGTATCAACACCGCCATGACAGAAATA
GTTTGGTGACTCGAGCACCACCACCACCACCACTGAGATCCG
